>Addgene plasmid #69960 | 4YVD | depositor partial sequence | sequence record 124284 | Insert
ACTGCCCCTAGTGGAAGTGAATACCGACATCCTGGGGCTTCTGACCGTCCACAGCCTACAGCGATGAATT
CAATTGTCATGGAGACTGGCAATACCAAGAACTCTGCACTGATGGCTAAAAAAGCCCCTACAATGCCAAA
ACCCCAGTGGCACCCACCGTGGAAACTCTACAGGGTTATCAGTGGGCATCTTGGCTGGGTTCGATGTATT
GCTGTGGAACCTGGAAATCAGTGGTTTGTTACTGGATCTGCTGACAGAACTATAAAGATCTGGGACTTGG
CTAGTGGCAAATTAAAACTGTCATTGACTGGGCATATTAGTACTGTGCGGGGCGTGATAGTAAGCACAAG
GAGCCCATATCTGTTCTCTTGTGGAGAAGACAAACAAGTGAAATGCTGGGATCTCGAATACAATAAGGTT
ATACGGCATTATCATGGACATTTAAGTGCAGTGTATGGTTTGGATTTGCACCCGACAATCGATGTGTTGG
TAACCTGTAGTCGAGATTCAACTGCACGGATTTGGGATGTGAGAACTAAAGCCAGTGTACACACATTATC
TGGACATACAAATGCAGTTGCTACAGTGAGATGTCAGGCTGCAGAACCACAAATTATTACAGGAAGCCAT
GATACTACAATTCGATTATGGGATCTGGTGGCTGGAAAAACAAGAGTGACATTAACAAATCACAAAAAAT
CAGTTAGGGCTGTGGTTTTACATCCAAGACATTACACATTTGCATCTGGTTCTCCAGATAACATAAAGCA
GTGGAAATTCCCTGATGGAAGTTTCATTCAAAATCTTTCCGGTCATAATGCTATTATTAACACATTGACG
GTAAATTCTGATGGAGTGCTTGTATCTGGAGCTGACAATGGCACCATGCATCTTTGGGACTGGAGAACTG
GCTACAATTTTCAGAGAGTTCACGCAGCTGTGCAACCTGGGTCTTTGGACAGTGAATCAGGAATATTTGC
TTGTGCTTTTGATCAGTCTGAAAGTCGATTACTAACAGCTGAAGCTGATAAAACCATTAAAGTATACAGA
GAGGATGACACAGCCACAGAAGAAACTCATCCAGTCAGCTGGAAACCAGAAATTATCAAGAGAAAGAGAT
TT
