>Addgene plasmid #69960 | 4YVD | addgene partial sequence | sequence record 126190 | Polyhedrin-F 5'-AAATGATAACCATCTCGC-3'
TTTCGTAACAGTTTTGTAATAAAAAAACCTATAAATATTCCGGATTATTCATACCGTCCCACCATCGGGC
GCGGATCTCGGTCCGAAAACCATGCATCATCATCATCATCACAGCAGCGGCAGAGAAAACTTGTATTTCC
AGGGCACTGCCCCTAGTGGAAGTGAATACCGACATCCTGGGGCTTCTGACCGTCCACAGCCTACAGCGAT
GAATTCAATTGTCATGGAGACTGGCAATACCAAGAACTCTGCACTGATGGCTAAAAAAGCCCCTACAATG
CCAAAACCCCAGTGGCACCCACCGTGGAAACTCTACAGGGTTATCAGTGGGCATCTTGGCTGGGTTCGAT
GTATTGCTGTGGAACCTGGAAATCAGTGGTTTGTTACTGGATCTGCTGACAGAACTATAAAGATCTGGGA
CTTGGCTAGTGGCAAATTAAAACTGTCATTGACTGGGCATATTAGTACTGTGCGGGGCGTGATAGTAAGC
ACAAGGAGCCCATATCTGTTCTCTTGTGGAGAAGACAAACAAGTGAAATGCTGGGATCTCGAATACAATA
AGGTTATACGGCATTATCATGGACATTTAAGTGCAGTGTATGGTTTGGATTTGCACCCGACAATCGATGT
GTTGGTAACCTGTAGTCGAGATTCAACTGCACGGATTTGGGATGTGAGAACTAAAGCCAGTGTACACACA
TTATCTGGACATACAAATGCAGTTGCTACAGTGAGATGTCAGGCTGCAGAACCACAAATTATTACAGGAA
GCCATGATACTACAATTCGATTATGGGATCTGGTGGCTGGAAAAACAAGAGTGACATTAACAAATCACAA
AAAATCAGTTAGGGCTGTGGTTTTACATCCAAGACATTACACATTTGCATCTGGTTCTCCAGATAACATA
AAGCAGTGGAAATTCCCTGATGGAAGTTTCATTCAAAATCTTTCCGGTCATAATGCTATTATTAACACAT
TGACGGTAAATTCTGATGGAGTGCTTGTATCTGGAGCTGACAATGGCACCATGCATCTTTGGGACTGGAG
AACTGGCTACAATTTTCAGAGAGTTC
