>Addgene plasmid #69960 | 4YVD | addgene partial sequence | sequence record 126196 | SV40pA-R 5'-GAAATTTGTGATGCTATTGC-3'
AGCTGCAATAAACAAGTTAACAACAACAATTGCATTCATTTTATGTTTCAGGTTCAGGGGGAGGTGTGGG
AGGTTTTTTAAAGCAAGTAAAACCTCTACAAATGTGGTATGGCTGATTATGATCCTCTAGTACTTCTCGA
CAAGCTTCGTCATCAAAATCTCTTTCTCTTGATAATTTCTGGTTTCCAGCTGACTGGATGAGTTTCTTCT
GTGGCTGTGTCATCCTCTCTGTATACTTTAATGGTTTTATCAGCTTCAGCTGTTAGTAATCGACTTTCAG
ACTGATCAAAAGCACAAGCAAATATTCCTGATTCACTGTCCAAAGACCCAGGTTGCACAGCTGCGTGAAC
TCTCTGAAAATTGTAGCCAGTTCTCCAGTCCCAAAGATGCATGGTGCCATTGTCAGCTCCAGATACAAGC
ACTCCATCAGAATTTACCGTCAATGTGTTAATAATAGCATTATGACCGGAAAGATTTTGAATGAAACTTC
CATCAGGGAATTTCCACTGCTTTATGTTATCTGGAGAACCAGATGCAAATGTGTAATGTCTTGGATGTAA
AACCACAGCCCTAACTGATTTTTTGTGATTTGTTAATGTCACTCTTGTTTTTCCAGCCACCAGATCCCAT
AATCGAATTGTAGTATCATGGCTTCCTGTAATAATTTGTGGTTCTGCAGCCTGACATCTCACTGTAGCAA
CTGCATTTGTATGTCCAGATAATGTGTGTACACTGGCTTTAGTTCTCACATCCCAAATCCGTGCAGTTGA
ATCTCGACTACAGGTTACCAACACATCGATTGTCGGGTGCAAATCCAAACCATACACTGCACTTAAATGT
CCATGATAATGCCGTATAACCTTATTGTATTCGAGATCCCAGCATTTCACTTGTTTGTCTTCTCCACAAG
AGAACAGATATGGGCTCCTTGTGCTTACTATCACGCCCCGCACAGTACTAATATGCCCAGTCAATGACAG
TTTTAATTTGCCACTAGCCAAGTCCCAGATCTTTATAGTTCTGTCAGCAGATCCAGTAACAAACCACTGA
TTTCCAGGTTCCACAGCAATACATCGAACCCAGCCAAGATGCCCACTGATAACCCTGGA
