[The description below was written by a language model from this plasmid's Addgene catalogue record.]
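Description:
4YVD is a baculovirus expression plasmid built on the pFBOH-MHL backbone from the Structural Genomics Consortium and carrying a human PLRG1 insert (pleiotropic regulator 1, also known as PRP46, PRL1 or Cwc1). It is maintained in E. coli as a high-copy plasmid under ampicillin selection. The record gives no feature table, so the origin of replication and any transposition or recombination elements that move the cassette into a baculoviral genome are not documented here. Vectors of this type generally serve as transfer or donor plasmids, used to generate recombinant baculovirus for protein production in insect cells.

The PLRG1 coding sequence is driven by the polyhedrin promoter, a very strong, very late baculoviral promoter that gives high-level expression in infected insect cells. The backbone supplies an N-terminal His tag followed by a TEV protease cleavage site, so the protein can be captured by immobilised metal affinity chromatography and the tag then removed to leave near-native protein.

The stated purpose is expression for structure determination, and the record warns that the insert may not be the full open reading frame. It is probably a truncated fragment or domain chosen for crystallisation, but the exact boundaries are not given. The plasmid name appears to match the identifier of the structure the depositor comments point to, which suggests this construct produced the protein used for that structure. The cloning method is recorded as unknown.
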