Addgene plasmid #69960: 4YVD
Purpose: Baculovirus expression for structure determination; may not be full ORF
Depositing lab: Cheryl Arrowsmith. Depositing organization: University of Toronto.
Backbone
  Vector backbone: pFBOH-MHL
  Backbone manufacturer: SGC (Addgene plasmid #62304)
  Vector type: Baculovirus expression
Growth in bacteria
  Bacterial resistance: Ampicillin, 100 μg/mL
  Growth temperature: 37°C
  Growth strain: DH5alpha
  Copy number: High Copy
Gene/Insert
  Gene/Insert name: PLRG1:JMC102-C09:C233452 (alt names: PLRG1_BV4; gi|77404429)
  Species: H. sapiens (human)
  Entrez Gene: PLRG1 (a.k.a. Cwc1, PRL1, PRP46, PRPF46, TANGO4)
  Promoter: polyhedrin
  Tag / fusion protein: His (N terminal on backbone); TEV cleavage site (N terminal on backbone)
  Cloning method: Unknown
  Sequencing primers: 5′ pFBOH-fwd (5'-CCGGATTATTCATACCGTCCCACCA-3'); 3′ pFBOH-rev (5'- CTGATTATGATCCTCTAGTACTTCT-3')
Terms and licenses: Academic/Nonprofit Terms; Industry Terms: Not Available to Industry
Depositor comments: http://www.thesgc.org/structures/4YVD for more information
How to cite: 4YVD was a gift from Cheryl Arrowsmith (Addgene plasmid # 69960 ; http://n2t.net/addgene:69960 ; RRID:Addgene_69960)
